>Addgene plasmid #60909 | pcDNA4TO-K560-E236A-24xGCN4_v1-IRES-Puro | depositor full sequence | sequence record 98293 | pcDNA4TO-K560-E236A-24xGCN4_v1-IRES-Puro sequence 9957 bps
GACGGATCGGGAGATCTCCCGATCCCCTATGGTGCACTCTCAGTACAATCTGCTCTGATGCCGCATAGTT
AAGCCAGTATCTGCTCCCTGCTTGTGTGTTGGAGGTCGCTGAGTAGTGCGCGAGCAAAATTTAAGCTACA
ACAAGGCAAGGCTTGACCGACAATTGCATGAAGAATCTGCTTAGGGTTAGGCGTTTTGCGCTGCTTCGCG
ATGTACGGGCCAGATATACGCGTTGACATTGATTATTGACTAGTTATTAATAGTAATCAATTACGGGGTC
ATTAGTTCATAGCCCATATATGGAGTTCCGCGTTACATAACTTACGGTAAATGGCCCGCCTGGCTGACCG
CCCAACGACCCCCGCCCATTGACGTCAATAATGACGTATGTTCCCATAGTAACGCCAATAGGGACTTTCC
ATTGACGTCAATGGGTGGAGTATTTACGGTAAACTGCCCACTTGGCAGTACATCAAGTGTATCATATGCC
AAGTACGCCCCCTATTGACGTCAATGACGGTAAATGGCCCGCCTGGCATTATGCCCAGTACATGACCTTA
TGGGACTTTCCTACTTGGCAGTACATCTACGTATTAGTCATCGCTATTACCATGGTGATGCGGTTTTGGC
AGTACATCAATGGGCGTGGATAGCGGTTTGACTCACGGGGATTTCCAAGTCTCCACCCCATTGACGTCAG
CTCAGCTTTCTAGACCGCGCGCAAATGGGCGGTAGGCGTGTACGGTGGGAGGTCTATATAAGCAGAGCTC
TCCCTATCAGTGATAGAGATCTCCCTATCAGTGATAGAGATCGTCGACGAGCTCGTTTAGTGAACCGTCA
GATCGCCTGGAGACGCCATCCACGCTGTTTTGACCTCCATAGAAGACACCGGGACCGATCCAGCCTCCGG
ACTCTAGCGTTTAAACTTAAGCTTGGTACCGAGCTCGGATCCGCCACCATGGCGGACCTGGCCGAGTGCA
ACATCAAAGTGATGTGTCGCTTCAGACCTCTCAACGAGTCTGAAGTGAACCGCGGCGACAAGTACATCGC
CAAGTTTCAGGGAGAAGACACGGTCGTGATCGCGTCCAAGCCTTATGCATTTGATCGGGTGTTCCAGTCA
AGCACATCTCAAGAGCAAGTGTATAATGACTGTGCAAAGAAGATTGTTAAAGATGTACTTGAAGGATATA
ATGGAACAATATTTGCATACGGCCAAACATCCTCTGGGAAGACACACACAATGGAGGGTAAACTTCATGA
TCCAGAAGGCATGGGAATTATTCCAAGAATAGTGCAAGATATTTTTAATTATATTTACTCGATGGATGAA
AATTTGGAATTTCATATTAAGGTTTCATATTTTGAAATATATTTGGATAAGATAAGGGACCTGTTAGATG
TTTCAAAGACCAACCTTTCAGTTCATGAAGACAAAAACCGAGTTCCCTATGTAAAGGGGTGCACAGAGCG
TTTTGTATGTAGTCCAGATGAAGTTATGGATACCATAGATGAAGGAAAATCCAACAGACATGTAGCAGTT
ACAAATATGAATGAACATAGCTCTAGGAGTCACAGTATATTTCTTATTAATGTCAAACAAGAGAACACAC
AAACGGAACAAAAGCTGAGTGGAAAACTTTATCTGGTTGATTTAGCTGGTAGTGCGAAGGTTAGTAAAAC
TGGAGCTGAAGGTGCTGTGCTGGATGAAGCTAAAAACATCAACAAGTCACTTTCTGCTCTTGGAAATGTT
ATTTCTGCTTTGGCTGAGGGTAGTACTTATGTTCCATATCGAGATAGTAAAATGACAAGAATCCTTCAAG
ATTCATTAGGTGGCAACTGTAGAACCACTATTGTAATTTGCTGCTCTCCATCATCATACAATGAGTCTGA
AACAAAATCTACACTCTTATTTGGCCAAAGAGCCAAAACAATTAAGAACACAGTTTGTGTCAATGTGGAG
TTAACTGCAGAACAGTGGAAAAAGAAGTATGAAAAAGAAAAAGAAAAAAATAAGATCCTGCGGAACACTA
TTCAGTGGCTTGAAAATGAGCTCAACAGATGGCGTAATGGGGAGACGGTGCCTATTGATGAACAGTTTGA
CAAAGAGAAAGCCAACTTGGAAGCTTTCACAGTGGATAAAGATATTACTCTTACCAATGATAAACCAGCA
ACCGCAATTGGAGTTATAGGAAATTTTACTGATGCTGAAAGAAGAAAGTGTGAAGAAGAAATTGCTAAAT
TATACAAACAGCTTGATGACAAGGATGAAGAAATTAACCAGCAAAGTCAACTGGTAGAGAAGCTGAAGAC
GCAAATGTTGGATCAGGAGGAGCTTTTGGCATCTACCAGAAGGGATCAAGACAATATGCAAGCTGAGCTG
AATCGCCTTCAAGCAGAAAATGATGCCTCTAAAGAAGAAGTGAAAGAAGTTTTACAGGCCCTAGAAGAAC
TTGCTGTCAATTATGATCAGAAGTCTCAGGAAGTTGAAGACAAAACTAAGGAATATGAATTGCTTAGTGA
TGAATTGAATCAGGAATCGGCAACTTTAGCGAGTATAGATGCTGAGCTTCAGAAACTTAAGGAAATGACC
AACCACCAGAAAAAACGAGCAGCTGAGATGATGGCATCTTTACTAAAAGGTACCGCGGCCGCAGATCGAT
CGATCACGCGTGCCACCATGACTAGTTTTGTACAAAGCGGTCCGGGAGGTTCTGGAGGATTGTTGCCCAA
AAACTACCACTTGGAGAACGAGGTCGCAAGGTTGAAAAAATTGGTCGGTGAGCGTGGCGGCTCAGGCGGC
CTTCTTCCAAAAAATTATCATCTTGAAAATGAAGTTGCTAGACTTAAAAAACTTGTTGGAGAAAGAGGCG
GGAGCGGCGGCCTGCTGCCCAAGAACTACCACCTGGAGAACGAGGTCGCCCGCCTGAAGAAGCTGGTCGG
CGAGCGCGGTGGTTCTGGAGGTTTGCTCCCAAAGAACTACCACTTGGAAAACGAAGTCGCAAGATTGAAG
AAGTTGGTCGGTGAAAGAGGAGGAAGCGGAGGATTATTACCTAAAAATTATCATTTGGAAAATGAAGTTG
CTAGATTGAAGAAGTTGGTTGGAGAGAGAGGGGGGTCTGGAGGACTACTACCGAAAAACTACCACCTAGA
GAACGAGGTGGCCCGACTAAAAAAGCTAGTGGGCGAGCGCGGCGGCAGTGGCGGCCTCCTCCCCAAGAAT
TACCACCTCGAAAATGAAGTAGCAAGGCTCAAGAAGCTCGTAGGAGAAAGAGGTGGTTCCGGGGGACTCC
TTCCAAAAAACTATCATCTTGAAAACGAAGTTGCACGTCTTAAAAAACTTGTTGGCGAACGTGGCGGCTC
TGGCGGGCTGCTGCCCAAGAATTACCACCTGGAAAATGAAGTGGCCCGCCTGAAGAAGCTGGTGGGCGAA
CGCGGAGGCAGTGGAGGCCTACTACCGAAGAACTACCACCTAGAGAACGAGGTGGCACGCCTAAAGAAGC
TAGTGGGCGAGCGCGGCGGCTCGGGTGGTTTATTACCTAAGAATTATCATTTAGAAAATGAAGTAGCTCG
ATTAAAGAAGTTAGTAGGTGAACGTGGTGGGTCTGGTGGTCTTCTTCCGAAGAACTACCACCTTGAGAAC
GAGGTAGCTCGTCTTAAGAAACTTGTAGGTGAGCGTGGTGGAAGCGGTGGTGGGCTGGCAAGCCACGTTT
GGTGCCGGGAGCTGCATGTGTCAGAGGAACTTTTGCCAAAGAATTATCATCTTGAGAACGAAGTGGCTCG
TCTTAAGAAACTCGTAGGAGAAAGAGGTGGCAGTGGAGGTCTGCTTCCCAAGAATTACCACCTGGAAAAT
GAGGTAGCTAGACTGAAAAAGCTCGTAGGCGAGCGCGGGGGAAGTGGGGGATTGCTGCCAAAAAATTATC
ATTTGGAGAACGAAGTAGCACGACTAAAGAAATTAGTTGGGGAGAGGGGGGGATCGGGTGGCTTACTCCC
GAAAAATTATCATCTCGAAAACGAAGTGGCTCGGCTAAAAAAGTTAGTTGGAGAGCGTGGCGGTTCTGGA
GGCCTATTACCAAAAAACTACCACCTCGAAAATGAGGTGGCACGCTTAAAAAAGCTGGTCGGAGAACGGG
GAGGCAGTGGTGGCCTACTACCCAAGAATTATCATCTTGAGAACGAGGTAGCGCGTTTGAAGAAGCTCGT
CGGTGAAAGAGGTGGCTCAGGAGGGCTGCTCCCAAAGAACTATCATCTTGAAAATGAGGTCGCTCGATTA
AAAAAGTTAGTGGGCGAGAGGGGAGGCAGTGGTGGGCTACTTCCTAAGAATTACCACCTCGAAAACGAAG
TAGCTCGATTAAAGAAATTGGTCGGTGAGAGAGGTGGGTCGGGTGGCTTACTGCCGAAAAATTATCATCT
GGAAAATGAGGTAGCGAGACTAAAAAAGCTCGTAGGTGAGAGAGGGGGTTCTGGCGGCTTGCTACCAAAA
AATTATCATCTTGAGAACGAAGTTGCTAGGCTCAAAAAGCTGGTTGGAGAGCGCGGCGGCTCAGGCGGTC
TGTTACCCAAAAACTACCACTTGGAAAATGAGGTTGCCAGATTGAAGAAACTGGTCGGCGAGCGCGGTGG
AAGTGGAGGACTACTTCCTAAAAATTATCATTTGGAGAACGAAGTCGCTAGACTGAAAAAGTTGGTTGGG
GAACGAGGAGGGTCTGGCGGCAAGCTAGTCGAATTCGACACGTAGGCTAGCTTAGTAGGCGGCCGCCCCC
CCCCTAACGTTACTGGCCGAAGCCGCTTGGAATAAGGCCGGTGTGCGTTTGTCTATATGTTATTTTCCAC
CATATTGCCGTCTTTTGGCAATGTGAGGGCCCGGAAACCTGGCCCTGTCTTCTTGACGAGCATTCCTAGG
GGTCTTTCCCCTCTCGCCAAAGGAATGCAAGGTCTGTTGAATGTCGTGAAGGAAGCAGTTCCTCTGGAAG
CTTCTTGAAGACAAACAACGTCTGTAGCGACCCTTTGCAGGCAGCGGAACCCCCCACCTGGCGACAGGTG
CCTCTGCGGCCAAAAGCCACGTGTATAAGATACACCTGCAAAGGCGGCACAACCCCAGTGCCACGTTGTG
AGTTGGATAGTTGTGGAAAGAGTCAAATGGCTCTCCTCAAGCGTATTCAACAAGGGGCTGAAGGATGCCC
AGAAGGTACCCCATTGTATGGGATCTGATCTGGGGCCTCGGTGCACATGCTTTACATGTGTTTAGTCGAG
GTTAAAAAAACGTCTAGGCCCCCCGAACCACGGGGACGTGGTTTTCCTTTGAAAAACACGATGATAATAT
GGCCACAACCATGACCGAGTACAAGCCCACGGTGCGCCTCGCCACCCGCGACGACGTCCCCCGGGCCGTA
CGCACCCTCGCCGCCGCGTTCGCCGACTACCCCGCCACGCGCCACACCGTCGACCCGGACCGCCACATCG
AGCGGGTCACCGAGCTGCAAGAACTCTTCCTCACGCGCGTCGGGCTCGACATCGGCAAGGTGTGGGTCGC
GGACGACGGCGCCGCGGTGGCGGTCTGGACCACGCCGGAGAGCGTCGAAGCGGGGGCGGTGTTCGCCGAG
ATCGGCCCGCGCATGGCCGAGTTGAGCGGTTCCCGGCTGGCCGCGCAGCAACAGATGGAAGGCCTCCTGG
CGCCGCACCGGCCCAAGGAGCCCGCGTGGTTCCTGGCCACCGTCGGCGTCTCGCCCGACCACCAGGGCAA
GGGTCTGGGCAGCGCCGTCGTGCTCCCCGGAGTGGAGGCGGCCGAGCGCGCCGGGGTGCCCGCCTTCCTG
GAGACCTCCGCGCCCCGCAACCTCCCCTTCTACGAGCGGCTCGGCTTCACCGTCACCGCCGACGTCGAGG
TGCCCGAAGGACCGCGCACCTGGTGCATGACCCGCAAGCCCGGTGCCTGACTCGAGTCTAGAGGGCCCGT
TTAAACCCGCTGATCAGCCTCGACTGTGCCTTCTAGTTGCCAGCCATCTGTTGTTTGCCCCTCCCCCGTG
CCTTCCTTGACCCTGGAAGGTGCCACTCCCACTGTCCTTTCCTAATAAAATGAGGAAATTGCATCGCATT
GTCTGAGTAGGTGTCATTCTATTCTGGGGGGTGGGGTGGGGCAGGACAGCAAGGGGGAGGATTGGGAAGA
CAATAGCAGGCATGCTGGGGATGCGGTGGGCTCTATGGCTTCTGAGGCGGAAAGAACCAGCTGGGGCTCT
AGGGGGTATCCCC
[124 nt withheld, positions 6244-6367]
C
[91 nt withheld, positions 6369-6459]
A
[49 nt withheld, positions 6461-6509]
CCTTTGACGTTGGAGTCCACGTTCTTT
[37 nt withheld, positions 6537-6573]
ACCCTATCTCGGTCTATTCTTTTGATTTATAAGGGATTTTGCCGATTTCGGCCTATTGGTTAAAAAATGA
GCTGATTTAACAAAAATTTAACGCGAATTAATTCTGTGGAATGTGTGTCAGTTAGGGTGTGGAAAGTCCC
CAGGCTCCCCAGCAGGCAGAAGTATGCAAAGCATGCATCTCAATTAGTCAGCAACCAGGTGTGGAAAGTC
CCCAGGCTCCCCAGCAGGCAGAAGTATGCAAAGCATGCATCTCAATTAGTCAGCAACCATAGTCCCGCCC
CTAACTCCGCCCATCCCGCCCCTAACTCCGCCCAGTTCCGCCCATTCTCCGCCCCATGGCTGACTAATTT
TTTTTATTTATGCAGAGGCCGAGGCCGCCTCTGCCTCTGAGCTATTCCAGAAGTAGTGAGGAGGCTTTTT
TGGAGGCCTAGGCTTTTGCAAAAAGCTCCCGGGAGCTTGTATATCCATTTTCGGATCTGATCAGCACGTG
TTGACAATTAATCATCGGCATAGTATATCGGCATAGTATAATACGACAAGGTGAGGAACTAAACCATGGC
CAAGTTGACCAGTGCCGTTCCGGTGCTCACCGCGCGCGACGTCGCCGGAGCGGTCGAGTTCTGGACCGAC
CGGCTCGGGTTCTCCCGGGACTTCGTGGAGGACGACTTCGCCGGTGTGGTCCGGGACGACGTGACCCTGT
TCATCAGCGCGGTCCAGGACCAGGTGGTGCCGGACAACACCCTGGCCTGGGTGTGGGTGCGCGGCCTGGA
CGAGCTGTACGCCGAGTGGTCGGAGGTCGTGTCCACGAACTTCCGGGACGCCTCCGGGCCGGCCATGACC
GAGATCGGCGAGCAGCCGTGGGGGCGGGAGTTCGCCCTGCGCGACCCGGCCGGCAACTGCGTGCACTTCG
TGGCCGAGGAGCAGGACTGACACGTGCTACGAGATTTCGATTCCACCGCCGCCTTCTATGAAAGGTTGGG
CTTCGGAATCGTTTTCCGGGACGCCGGCTGGATGATCCTCCAGCGCGGGGATCTCATGCTGGAGTTCTTC
GCCCACCCCAACTTGTTTATTGCAGCTTATAATGGTTACAAATAAAGCAATAGCATCACAAATTTCACAA
ATAAAGCATTTTTTTCACTGCATTCTAGTTGTGGTTTGTCCAAACTCATCAATGTATCTTATCATGTCTG
TATACCGTCGACCTCTAGCTAGAGCTTGGCGTAATCATGGTCATAGCTGTTTCCTGTGTGAAATTGTTAT
CCGCTCACAATTCCACACAACATACGAGCCGGAAGCATAAAGTGTAAAGCCTGGGGTGCCTAATGAGTGA
GCTAACTCACATTAATTGCGTTGCGCTCACTGCCCGCTTTCCAGTCGGGAAACCTGTCGTGCCAGCTGCA
TTAATGAATCGGCCAACGCGCGGGGAGAGGCGGTTTGCGTATTGGGCGCTCTTCCGCTTCCTCGCTCACT
GACTCGCTGCGCTCGGTCGTTCGGCTGCGGCGAGCGGTATCAGCTCACTCAAAGGCGGTAATACGGTTAT
CCACAGAATCAGGGGATAACGCAGGAAAGAACATGTGAGCAAAAGGCCAGCAAAAGGCCAGGAACCGTAA
AAAGGCCGCGTTGCTGGCGTTTTTCCATAGGCTCCGCCCCCCTGACGAGCATCACAAAAATCGACGCTCA
AGTCAGAGGTGGCGAAACCCGACAGGACTATAAAGATACCAGGCGTTTCCCCCTGGAAGCTCCCTCGTGC
GCTCTCCTGTTCCGACCCTGCCGCTTACCGGATACCTGTCCGCCTTTCTCCCTTCGGGAAGCGTGGCGCT
TTCTCATAGCTCACGCTGTAGGTATCTCAGTTCGGTGTAGGTCGTTCGCTCCAAGCTGGGCTGTGTGCAC
GAACCCCCCGTTCAGCCCGACCGCTGCGCCTTATCCGGTAACTATCGTCTTGAGTCCAACCCGGTAAGAC
ACGACTTATCGCCACTGGCAGCAGCCACTGGTAACAGGATTAGCAGAGCGAGGTATGTAGGCGGTGCTAC
AGAGTTCTTGAAGTGGTGGCCTAACTACGGCTACACTAGAAGAACAGTATTTGGTATCTGCGCTCTGCTG
AAGCCAGTTACCTTCGGAAAAAGAGTTGGTAGCTCTTGATCCGGCAAACAAACCACCGCTGGTAGCGGTT
TTTTTGTTTGCAAGCAGCAGATTACGCGCAGAAAAAAAGGATCTCAAGAAGATCCTTTGATCTTTTCTAC
GGGGTCTGACGCTCAGTGGAACGAAAACTCACGTTAAGGGATTTTGGTCATGAGATTATCAAAAAGGATC
TTCACCTAGATCCTTTTAAATTAAAAATGAAGTTTTAAATCAATCTAAAGTATATATGAGTAAACTTGGT
CTGACAGTTACCAATGCTTAATCAGTGAGGCACCTATCTCAGCGATCTGTCTATTTCGTTCATCCATAGT
TGCCTGACTCCCCGTCGTGTAGATAACTACGATACGGGAGGGCTTACCATCTGGCCCCAGTGCTGCAATG
ATACCGCGAGACCCACGCTCACCGGCTCCAGATTTATCAGCAATAAACCAGCCAGCCGGAAGGGCCGAGC
GCAGAAGTGGTCCTGCAACTTTATCCGCCTCCATCCAGTCTATTAATTGTTGCCGGGAAGCTAGAGTAAG
TAGTTCGCCAGTTAATAGTTTGCGCAACGTTGTTGCCATTGCTACAGGCATCGTGGTGTCACGCTCGTCG
TTTGGTATGGCTTCATTCAGCTCCGGTTCCCAACGATCAAGGCGAGTTACATGATCCCCCATGTTGTGCA
AAAAAGCGGTTAGCTCCTTCGGTCCTCCGATCGTTGTCAGAAGTAAGTTGGCCGCAGTGTTATCACTCAT
GGTTATGGCAGCACTGCATAATTCTCTTACTGTCATGCCATCCGTAAGATGCTTTTCTGTGACTGGTGAG
TACTCAACCAAGTCATTCTGAGAATAGTGTATGCGGCGACCGAGTTGCTCTTGCCCGGCGTCAATACGGG
ATAATACCGCGCCACATAGCAGAACTTTAAAAGTGCTCATCATTGGAAAACGTTCTTCGGGGCGAAAACT
CTCAAGGATCTTACCGCTGTTGAGATCCAGTTCGATGTAACCCACTCGTGCACCCAACTGATCTTCAGCA
TCTTTTACTTTCACCAGCGTTTCTGGGTGAGCAAAAACAGGAAGGCAAAATGCCGCAAAAAAGGGAATAA
GGGCGACACGGAAATGTTGAATACTCATACTCTTCCTTTTTCAATATTATTGAAGCATTTATCAGGGTTA
TTGTCTCATGAGCGGATACATATTTGAATGTATTTAGAAAAATAAACAAATAGGGGTTCCGCGCACATTT
CCCCGAAAAGTGCCACCTGACGTC
Features (pLannotate 1.2.2; 32 found; start..end, strand, type, name):
     28..80      -  misc_feature   bom (fragment): basis of mobility region from pBR322
    235..614     +  enhancer       CMV enhancer: human cytomegalovirus immediate early enhancer
    615..699     +  promoter       CMV promoter (fragment): human cytomegalovirus (CMV) immediate early promoter
    725..769     +  promoter       CMVd3 promoter: truncated human cytomegalovirus (CMV) immediate early promoter that yields strongly reduced expression relative to the full-length promoter
    771..790     +  promoter       PLtetO-1 promoter (fragment): modified phage lambda PL promoter with tet operator sites (Lutz and Bujard, 1997)
    792..811     +  promoter       PLtetO-1 promoter (fragment): modified phage lambda PL promoter with tet operator sites (Lutz and Bujard, 1997)
    819..852     +  promoter       TRE3GV promoter (fragment): 3rd-generation Tet-responsive promoter that can be activated by binding of Tet-On® 3G, optimized for retroviral and lentiviral vectors
    959..2647    +  CDS            KIF5B (fragment): KINH_HUMAN - Also known as KNS, KNS1. Experimental evidence at protein level: Swiss-Prot protein existence level 1. Microtubule-dependent motor required for normal distribution of mitochondria and lysosomes. Can induce formation of neurite-like membrane protrusions in non-neuronal cells in a ZFYVE27-dependent manner (By similarity). Regulates centrosome and nuclear positioning during mitotic entry. During the G2 phase of the cell cycle in a BICD2- dependent manner, antagonizes dynein function and drives the separation of nuclei and centrosomes (PubMed:20386726). Required for anterograde axonal
   2720..2785    +  CDS            GCN4 (fragment): GCN4_YEAST - Also known as AAS101 From Saccharomyces cerevisiae (strain ATCC 204508 / S288c) (Baker's yeast).
   2882..2947    +  CDS            GCN4_v1: GCN4 peptide that allows binding to an scFv-GFP fusion protein (Tanenbaum et al., 2014)
   3620..3645    +  CDS            GCN4_v1 (fragment): GCN4 peptide that allows binding to an scFv-GFP fusion protein (Tanenbaum et al., 2014)
   3692..3714    +  CDS            GST (fragment): glutathione S-transferase from Schistosoma japonicum
   3749..3790    +  CDS            GCN4_v4 (fragment): GCN4 peptide optimized to improve solubility while preserving binding to an scFv-GFP fusion protein (Tanenbaum et al., 2014)
   4153..4176    +  CDS            GCN4_v4 (fragment): GCN4 peptide optimized to improve solubility while preserving binding to an scFv-GFP fusion protein (Tanenbaum et al., 2014)
   4481..4503    +  CDS            GCN4_v4 (fragment): GCN4 peptide optimized to improve solubility while preserving binding to an scFv-GFP fusion protein (Tanenbaum et al., 2014)
   4855..5317    +  misc_feature   IRES: internal ribosome entry site (IRES) of the encephalomyocarditis virus (EMCV)
   5331..5930    +  CDS            PuroR: puromycin N-acetyltransferase; pac from Streptomyces alboniger; confers resistance to puromycin
   5974..6198    +  polyA_signal   bGH poly(A) signal: bovine growth hormone polyadenylation signal
   6202..6223    +  promoter       SV40 promoter (fragment): SV40 enhancer and early promoter
   6244..6672    +  rep_origin     f1 ori (sequence partly withheld): f1 bacteriophage origin of replication; arrow indicates direction of (+) strand synthesis
   6686..7015    +  promoter       SV40 promoter: SV40 enhancer and early promoter
   7063..7110    +  promoter       EM7 promoter: synthetic bacterial promoter&nbsp
   7129..7503    +  CDS            BleoR: antibiotic-binding protein; Sh ble from Streptoalloteichus hindustanus; confers resistance to bleomycin, phleomycin, and Zeocin™
   7513..7638    +  CDS            ble (fragment): BLE_KLEPN - Experimental evidence at protein level: Swiss-Prot protein existence level 1. Binding protein with a strong affinity to the bleomycin family of antibiotics. Binds to CL990; an antimitotic-antibiotic compound. From Klebsiella pneumoniae.
   7633..7754    +  polyA_signal   SV40 poly(A) signal: SV40 polyadenylation signal
   7827..7843    -  protein_bind   lac operator: The lac repressor binds to the lac operator to inhibit transcription in E. coli. This inhibition can be relieved by adding lactose or isopropyl-β-D-thiogalactopyranoside (IPTG). lac repressor encoded by lacI
   7851..7881    -  promoter       lac promoter: promoter for the E. coli lac operon
   7896..7917    -  protein_bind   CAP binding site: CAP binding activates transcription in the presence of cAMP. E. coli catabolite activator protein
   7930..8022    -  CDS            lacI (fragment): lac repressor; lacI; The lac repressor binds to the lac operator to inhibit transcription in E. coli. This inhibition can be relieved by adding lactose or isopropyl-β-D-thiogalactopyranoside (IPTG).
   8205..8790    -  rep_origin     ori: high-copy-number ColE1/pMB1/pBR322/pUC origin of replication
   8961..9821    -  CDS            AmpR: β-lactamase; bla; confers resistance to ampicillin, carbenicillin, and related antibiotics
   9822..9926    -  promoter       AmpR promoter: bla
