[The description below was written by a language model from this plasmid's Addgene catalogue record and pLannotate feature annotations shown in this document.]
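Description:
pcDNA4TO-K560-E236A-24xGCN4_v1-IRES-Puro is a mammalian expression plasmid of 9,957 bp built on the Invitrogen pcDNA4/TO backbone. It is propagated in E. coli through a high-copy ColE1/pUC-type origin with ampicillin selection (AmpR under its own promoter), and it also carries an f1 phage origin. Transcription of the insert is driven by the CMV enhancer/promoter followed by tet operator sequences. The annotation software labels these operators as short PLtetO-1 and TRE3GV fragments. This arrangement gives constitutive expression in ordinary cells and tetracycline- or doxycycline-inducible expression in cells that supply the Tet repressor.

The payload is K560, a truncated motor-containing fragment of human kinesin-1 heavy chain (KIF5B), carrying the E236A substitution that the record describes as a rigor mutation. A rigor motor binds microtubules tightly without moving along them. The kinesin is fused at its C-terminus to an array of 24 copies of the GCN4_v1 peptide, the SunTag scaffold. The feature table detects only scattered repeats, some called GCN4_v4 fragments and one called a GST fragment, which are most likely artefacts of annotating a highly repetitive region. Each peptide can recruit a co-expressed scFv-GFP fusion, which is not encoded on this plasmid, so many fluorophores gather on one motor molecule.

An EMCV IRES downstream of the fusion drives puromycin N-acetyltransferase from the same transcript, which ends at the bGH polyadenylation signal. This links puromycin resistance to expression of the tagged motor. A separate SV40/EM7-driven BleoR cassette with an SV40 polyadenylation signal offers Zeocin selection. The stated use is single-molecule imaging of a stationary, microtubule-bound SunTag-labelled protein in living cells.
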