Addgene plasmid #60909: pcDNA4TO-K560-E236A-24xGCN4_v1-IRES-Puro
Purpose: A minimal K560 kinesin rigor motor tagged with the SunTag for single molecule imaging
Depositing lab: Ron Vale. Depositing organization: University of California, San Francisco (UCSF). Publication: A Protein-Tagging System for Signal Amplification in Gene Expression and Fluorescence Imaging. Tanenbaum ME, Gilbert LA, Qi LS, Weissman JS, Vale RD. Cell. 2014 Oct 8. pii: S0092-8674(14)01227-6. doi: 10.1016/j.cell.2014.09.039. PubMed 25307933.
Backbone
  Vector backbone: pcDNA4TO
  Backbone manufacturer: Invitrogen
  Vector type: Mammalian Expression
Growth in bacteria
  Bacterial resistance: Ampicillin, 100 μg/mL
  Growth temperature: 37°C
  Growth strain: Top10
  Copy number: High Copy
Gene/Insert
  Gene/Insert name: K560-E236A
Terms and licenses: Academic/Nonprofit Terms; Industry Terms: Not Available to Industry
Depositor comments: For more information, visit https://valelab4.ucsf.edu/external/research/suntag.html
How to cite: pcDNA4TO-K560-E236A-24xGCN4_v1-IRES-Puro was a gift from Ron Vale (Addgene plasmid # 60909 ; http://n2t.net/addgene:60909 ; RRID:Addgene_60909)
