>Addgene plasmid #60909 | pcDNA4TO-K560-E236A-24xGCN4_v1-IRES-Puro | addgene partial sequence | sequence record 99843 | CMV-F 5'-CGCAAATGGGCGGTAGGCGTG-3'
TCTCCCTATCAGTGATAGAGATCTCCCTATCAGTGATAGAGATCGTCGACGAGCTCGTTTAGTGAACCGT
CAGATCGCCTGGAGACGCCATCCACGCTGTTTTGACCTCCATAGAAGACACCGGGACCGATCCAGCCTCC
GGACTCTAGCGTTTAAACTTAAGCTTGGTACCGAGCTCGGATCCGCCACCATGGCGGACCTGGCCGAGTG
CAACATCAAAGTGATGTGTCGCTTCAGACCTCTCAACGAGTCTGAAGTGAACCGCGGCGACAAGTACATC
GCCAAGTTTCAGGGAGAAGACACGGTCGTGATCGCGTCCAAGCCTTATGCATTTGATCGGGTGTTCCAGT
CAAGCACATCTCAAGAGCAAGTGTATAATGACTGTGCAAAGAAGATTGTTAAAGATGTACTTGAAGGATA
TAATGGAACAATATTTGCATACGGCCAAACATCCTCTGGGAAGACACACACAATGGAGGGTAAACTTCAT
GATCCAGAAGGCATGGGAATTATTCCAAGAATAGTGCAAGATATTTTTAATTATATTTACTCGATGGATG
AAAATTTGGAATTTCATATTAAGGTTTCATATTTTGAAATATATTTGGATAAGATAAGGGACCTGTTAGA
TGTTTCAAAGACCAACCTTTCAGTTCATGAAGACAAAAACCGAGTTCCCTATGTAAAGGGGTGCACAGAG
CGTTTTGTATGTAGTCCAGATGAAGTTATGGATACCATAGATGAAGGAAAATCCAACAGACATGTAGCAG
TTACAAATATGAATGAACATAGCTCTAGGAGTCACAGTATATTTCTTATTAATGTCAAACAAGAGAACAC
ACAAACGGAACAAAAGCTGAGTGGAAAACTTTATCTGGTTGATTTAGCTGGTAGTGCGAAGGTTAGT
