>Addgene plasmid #60909 | pcDNA4TO-K560-E236A-24xGCN4_v1-IRES-Puro | addgene partial sequence | sequence record 99846 | pGEX3 5'-CCGGGAGCTGCATGTGTCAGAGG-3'
ATCTTGAGAACGAAGTGGCTCGTCTTAAGAAACTCGTAGGAGAAAGAGGTGGCAGTGGAGGTCTGCTTCC
CAAGAATTACCACCTGGAAAATGAGGTAGCTAGACTGAAAAAGCTCGTAGGCGAGCGCGGGGGAAGTGGG
GGATTGCTGCCAAAAAATTATCATTTGGAGAACGAAGTAGCACGACTAAAGAAATTAGTTGGGGAGAGGG
GGGGATCGGGTGGCTTACTCCCGAAAAATTATCATCTCGAAAACGAAGTGGCTCGGCTAAAAAAGTTAGT
TGGAGAGCGTGGCGGTTCTGGAGGCCTATTACCAAAAAACTACCACCTCGAAAATGAGGTGGCACGCTTA
AAAAAGCTGGTCGGAGAACGGGGAGGCAGTGGTGGCCTACTACCCAAGAATTATCATCTTGAGAACGAGG
TAGCGCGTTTGAAGAAGCTCGTCGGTGAAAGAGGTGGCTCAGGAGGGCTGCTCCCAAAGAACTATCATCT
TGAAAATGAGGTCGCTCGATTAAAAAAGTTAGTGGGCGAGAGGGGAGGCAGTGGTGGGCTACTTCCTAAG
AATTACCACCTCGAAAACGAAGTAGCTCGATTAAAGAAATTGGTCGGTGAGAGAGGTGGGTCGGGTGGCT
TACTGCCGAAAAATTATCATCTGGAAAATGAGGTAGCGAGACTAAAAAAGCTCGTAGGTGAGAGAGGGGG
TTCTGGCGGCTTGCTACCAAAAAATTATCATCTTGAGAACGAAGTTGCTAGGCTCAAAAAGCTGGTTGGA
GAGCGCGGCGGCTCAGGCGGTCTGTTACCCAAAAACTACCACTTGGAAAATGAGGTTGCCAGATTGAAGA
AACTGGTCGGCGAGCGCGGTGGAAGTGGAGGACTACTTCCTAAAAATTATCATTTGGAGAACGAAGTCGC
TAGACTG
