>Addgene plasmid #60909 | pcDNA4TO-K560-E236A-24xGCN4_v1-IRES-Puro | addgene partial sequence | sequence record 99847 | Kif5b-F3 5'-AATCGCCTTCAAGCAGAAAATG-3'
AGTTTTACAGGCCCTAGAAGAACTTGCTGTCAATTATGATCAGAAGTCTCAGGAAGTTGAAGACAAAACT
AAGGAATATGAATTGCTTAGTGATGAATTGAATCAGGAATCGGCAACTTTAGCGAGTATAGATGCTGAGC
TTCAGAAACTTAAGGAAATGACCAACCACCAGAAAAAACGAGCAGCTGAGATGATGGCATCTTTACTAAA
AGGTACCGCGGCCGCAGATCGATCGATCACGCGTGCCACCATGACTAGTTTTGTACAAAGCGGTCCGGGA
GGTTCTGGAGGATTGTTGCCCAAAAACTACCACTTGGAGAACGAGGTCGCAAGGTTGAAAAAATTGGTCG
GTGAGCGTGGCGGCTCAGGCGGCCTTCTTCCAAAAAATTATCATCTTGAAAATGAAGTTGCTAGACTTAA
AAAACTTGTTGGAGAAAGAGGCGGGAGCGGCGGCCTGCTGCCCAAGAACTACCACCTGGAGAACGAGGTC
GCCCGCCTGAAGAAGCTGGTCGGCGAGCGCGGTGGTTCTGGAGGTTTGCTCCCAAAGAACTACCACTTGG
AAAACGAAGTCGCAAGATTGAAGAAGTTGGTCGGTGAAAGAGGAGGAAGCGGAGGATTATTACCTAAAAA
TTATCATTTGGAAAATGAAGTTGCTAGATTGAAGAAGTTGGTTGGAGAGAGAGGGGGGTCTGGAGGACTA
CTACCGAAAAACTACCACCTAGAGAACGAGGTGGCCCGACTAAAAAAGCTAGTGGGCGAGCGCGGCGGCA
GTGGCGGCCTCCTCCCCAAGAATTACCACCTCGAAAATGAAGTAGCAAGGCTCAAGAAGCTCGTAGGAGA
AAGAGGTGGTTCCGGGGGACTCCTTCCAAAAAACTATCATCTTGAAAACGAAGTTGCACGTCTT
