>Addgene plasmid #60909 | pcDNA4TO-K560-E236A-24xGCN4_v1-IRES-Puro | addgene partial sequence | sequence record 99849 | hKIF5B-Fwd2 5'-ACGGAACAAAAGCTGAGTGG-3'
CTGGAGCTGAAGGTGCTGTGCTGGATGAAGCTAAAAACATCAACAAGTCACTTTCTGCTCTTGGAAATGT
TATTTCTGCTTTGGCTGAGGGTAGTACTTATGTTCCATATCGAGATAGTAAAATGACAAGAATCCTTCAA
GATTCATTAGGTGGCAACTGTAGAACCACTATTGTAATTTGCTGCTCTCCATCATCATACAATGAGTCTG
AAACAAAATCTACACTCTTATTTGGCCAAAGAGCCAAAACAATTAAGAACACAGTTTGTGTCAATGTGGA
GTTAACTGCAGAACAGTGGAAAAAGAAGTATGAAAAAGAAAAAGAAAAAAATAAGATCCTGCGGAACACT
ATTCAGTGGCTTGAAAATGAGCTCAACAGATGGCGTAATGGGGAGACGGTGCCTATTGATGAACAGTTTG
ACAAAGAGAAAGCCAACTTGGAAGCTTTCACAGTGGATAAAGATATTACTCTTACCAATGATAAACCAGC
AACCGCAATTGGAGTTATAGGAAATTTTACTGATGCTGAAAGAAGAAAGTGTGAAGAAGAAATTGCTAAA
TTATACAAACAGCTTGATGACAAGGATGAAGAAATTAACCAGCAAAGTCAACTGGTAGAGAAGCTGAAGA
CGCAAATGTTGGATCAGGAGGAGCTTTTGGCATCTACCAGAAGGGATCAAGACAATATGCAAGCTGAGCT
GAATCGCCTTCAAGCAGAAAATGATGCCTCTAAAGAAGAAGTGAAAGAAGTTTTACAGGCCCTAGAAGAA
CTTGCTGTCAATTATGATCAGAAGTCTCAGGAAGTTGAAGACAAAACTAAGGAATATGAATTGCTTAGTG
ATGAATTGAATCAGGAATCGGCAAC
