>Addgene plasmid #60909 | pcDNA4TO-K560-E236A-24xGCN4_v1-IRES-Puro | addgene partial sequence | sequence record 99850 | pCDH-rev 5'-GCATTCCTTTGGCGAGAG-3'
TTCTGGAGGCCTATTACCAAAAAACTACCACCTCGAAAATGAGGTGGCACGCTTAAAAAAGCTGGTCGGA
GAACGGGGAGGCAGTGGTGGCCTACTACCCAAGAATTATCATCTTGAGAACGAGGTAGCGCGTTTGAAGA
AGCTCGTCGGTGAAAGAGGTGGCTCAGGAGGGCTGCTCCCAAAGAACTATCATCTTGAAAATGAGGTCGC
TCGATTAAAAAAGTTAGTGGGCGAGAGGGGAGGCAGTGGTGGGCTACTTCCTAAGAATTACCACCTCGAA
AACGAAGTAGCTCGATTAAAGAAATTGGTCGGTGAGAGAGGTGGGTCGGGTGGCTTACTGCCGAAAAATT
ATCATCTGGAAAATGAGGTAGCGAGACTAAAAAAGCTCGTAGGTGAGAGAGGGGGTTCTGGCGGCTTGCT
ACCAAAAAATTATCATCTTGAGAACGAAGTTGCTAGGCTCAAAAAGCTGGTTGGAGAGCGCGGCGGCTCA
GGCGGTCTGTTACCCAAAAACTACCACTTGGAAAATGAGGTTGCCAGATTGAAGAAACTGGTCGGCGAGC
GCGGTGGAAGTGGAGGACTACTTCCTAAAAATTATCATTTGGAGAACGAAGTCGCTAGACTGAAAAAGTT
GGTTGGGGAACGAGGAGGGTCTGGCGGCAAGCTAGTCGAATTCGACACGTAGGCTAGCTTAGTAGGCGGC
CGCCCCCCCCCTAACGTTACTGGCCGAAGCCGCTTGGAATAAGGCCGGTGTGCGTTTGTCTATATGTTAT
TTTCCACCATATTGCCGTCTTTTGGCAATGTGAGGGCCCGGAAACCT
